Addgene plasmid #131205: pcDNA5-FRT-TO-EGFP-RIP2_3K
Purpose: mammalian expression, tet R
Depositing lab: Thomas Kufer. Depositing organization: Universitaet Hohenheim. Publication: XIAP controls RIPK2 signaling by preventing its deposition in speck-like structures. Ellwanger K, Briese S, Arnold C, Kienes I, Heim V, Nachbur U, Kufer TA. Life Sci Alliance. 2019 Jul 26;2(4). pii: 2/4/e201900346. doi: 10.26508/lsa.201900346. Print 2019 Aug. PubMed 31350258.
Backbone
  Vector backbone: pcDNA5-FRT-TO
  Vector type: Mammalian Expression
Growth in bacteria
  Bacterial resistance: Ampicillin, 100 μg/mL
  Growth temperature: 37°C
  Growth strain: DH5alpha
  Copy number: High Copy
Gene/Insert
  Gene/Insert name: RIPK2 K209/410/538R
  Species: H. sapiens (human)
  Insert size (bp): 2400
  Mutation: K209/410/538R
  Entrez Gene: RIPK2 (a.k.a. CARD3, CARDIAK, CCK, GIG30, RICK, RIP2)
  Promoter: pCMV
  Tag / fusion protein: EGFP (N terminal on insert)
  Cloning method: Restriction Enzyme; 5′ cloning site NotI (not destroyed); 3′ cloning site XhoI (not destroyed)
  Sequencing primers: 5′ CMV-F
Terms and licenses: Academic/Nonprofit Terms; Industry Terms: Not Available to Industry
How to cite: pcDNA5-FRT-TO-EGFP-RIP2_3K was a gift from Thomas Kufer (Addgene plasmid # 131205 ; http://n2t.net/addgene:131205 ; RRID:Addgene_131205)
