[The description below was written by a language model from this plasmid's Addgene catalogue record and pLannotate feature annotations shown in this document.]
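Description:
pcDNA5-FRT-TO-EGFP-RIP2_3K is a mammalian expression plasmid of about 7.5 kb built on the pcDNA5-FRT-TO backbone, designed for tetracycline-regulated expression and FLP-mediated single-site integration into host cell lines. It is maintained in E. coli at high copy through a ColE1/pUC-type origin and selected with ampicillin via the β-lactamase gene. Short fragments of f1 ori, lac regulatory elements and a bom site are also annotated as backbone remnants.

The expression cassette is driven by the CMV immediate early enhancer and promoter, followed directly by two short tet operator matches (annotated as PLtetO-1 fragments). In cells expressing the Tet repressor, these operators keep the promoter silent until tetracycline or doxycycline is added. In cells lacking the repressor, the promoter would behave constitutively. The payload is EGFP fused through a short linker to the N terminus of human RIPK2 (RIP2/RICK/CARDIAK), the kinase that acts downstream of NOD1 and NOD2 in NF-κB signalling, and it is terminated by the bGH polyadenylation signal. The insert carries three lysine-to-arginine substitutions, K209R, K410R and K538R (the "3K" of the name). The record does not state their rationale, although lysine-to-arginine changes are commonly used to remove ubiquitin acceptor sites.

Downstream lies an FRT site placed immediately before a hygromycin resistance coding sequence with an SV40 poly(A) signal. No full promoter is annotated upstream of this gene, consistent with designs in which it becomes expressed only after FLP recombination into a genomic FRT locus that supplies the promoter, allowing hygromycin selection of isogenic stable lines. The associated publication concerns XIAP control of RIPK2 signalling and its deposition in speck-like structures, so the construct suits inducible expression and fluorescence imaging of this mutant.
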