Features (pLannotate 1.2.2; 23 found; start..end, strand, type, name):
      1..380     +  enhancer       CMV enhancer: human cytomegalovirus immediate early enhancer
    381..584     +  promoter       CMV promoter: human cytomegalovirus (CMV) immediate early promoter
    586..605     +  promoter       PLtetO-1 promoter (fragment): modified phage lambda PL promoter with tet operator sites (Lutz and Bujard, 1997)
    607..626     +  promoter       PLtetO-1 promoter (fragment): modified phage lambda PL promoter with tet operator sites (Lutz and Bujard, 1997)
    634..667     +  promoter       TRE3GV promoter (fragment): 3rd-generation Tet-responsive promoter that can be activated by binding of Tet-On® 3G, optimized for retroviral and lentiviral vectors
    825..1541    +  CDS            EGFP: EGFP is a basic (constitutively fluorescent) green fluorescent protein published in 1996, derived from Aequorea victoria. It is reported to be a rapidly-maturing weak dimer with moderate acid sensitivity.
   1542..1565    +  misc_feature   MCS (fragment): pBluescript multiple cloning site
   1569..3185    +  CDS            RIPK2: RIPK2_HUMAN - Also known as CARDIAK, RICK, RIP2. Experimental evidence at protein level: Swiss-Prot protein existence level 1. Serine/threonine/tyrosine kinase that plays an essential role in modulation of innate and adaptive immune responses. Upon stimulation by bacterial peptidoglycans, NOD1 and NOD2 are activated, oligomerize and recruit RIPK2 through CARD-CARD domains. Contributes to the tyrosine phosphorylation of the guanine exchange factor ARHGEF2 through Src tyrosine kinase leading to NF-kappaB activation by NOD2. Once recruited, RIPK2 autophosphorylates and undergoes 'Lys-63'-linked p
   3239..3463    +  polyA_signal   bGH poly(A) signal: bovine growth hormone polyadenylation signal
   3467..3488    +  promoter       SV40 promoter (fragment): SV40 enhancer and early promoter
   3509..3742    +  rep_origin     f1 ori (fragment) (sequence partly withheld): f1 bacteriophage origin of replication; arrow indicates direction of (+) strand synthesis
   3747..3794    +  protein_bind   FRT: FLP-mediated recombination occurs in the 8-bp core sequence TCTAGAAA (Turan and Bode, 2011). FLP recombinase from the Saccharomyces cerevisiae 2μ plasmid
   3802..4824    +  CDS            HygR: aminoglycoside phosphotransferase from E. coli; aph(4)-Ia; confers resistance to hygromycin
   4834..4959    +  CDS            ble (fragment): BLE_KLEPN - Experimental evidence at protein level: Swiss-Prot protein existence level 1. Binding protein with a strong affinity to the bleomycin family of antibiotics. Binds to CL990; an antimitotic-antibiotic compound. From Klebsiella pneumoniae.
   4954..5075    +  polyA_signal   SV40 poly(A) signal: SV40 polyadenylation signal
   5148..5164    -  protein_bind   lac operator: The lac repressor binds to the lac operator to inhibit transcription in E. coli. This inhibition can be relieved by adding lactose or isopropyl-β-D-thiogalactopyranoside (IPTG). lac repressor encoded by lacI
   5172..5202    -  promoter       lac promoter: promoter for the E. coli lac operon
   5217..5238    -  protein_bind   CAP binding site: CAP binding activates transcription in the presence of cAMP. E. coli catabolite activator protein
   5251..5343    -  CDS            lacI (fragment): lac repressor; lacI; The lac repressor binds to the lac operator to inhibit transcription in E. coli. This inhibition can be relieved by adding lactose or isopropyl-β-D-thiogalactopyranoside (IPTG).
   5526..6114    -  rep_origin     ori: high-copy-number ColE1/pMB1/pBR322/pUC origin of replication
   6285..7145    -  CDS            AmpR: β-lactamase; bla; confers resistance to ampicillin, carbenicillin, and related antibiotics
   7146..7250    -  promoter       AmpR promoter: bla
   7309..7361    -  misc_feature   bom (fragment): basis of mobility region from pBR322
>Addgene plasmid #131205 | pcDNA5-FRT-TO-EGFP-RIP2_3K | addgene full sequence | sequence record 255800 | Addgene NGS Result
GACATTGATTATTGACTAGTTATTAATAGTAATCAATTACGGGGTCATTAGTTCATAGCCCATATATGGA
GTTCCGCGTTACATAACTTACGGTAAATGGCCCGCCTGGCTGACCGCCCAACGACCCCCGCCCATTGACG
TCAATAATGACGTATGTTCCCATAGTAACGCCAATAGGGACTTTCCATTGACGTCAATGGGTGGAGTATT
TACGGTAAACTGCCCACTTGGCAGTACATCAAGTGTATCATATGCCAAGTACGCCCCCTATTGACGTCAA
TGACGGTAAATGGCCCGCCTGGCATTATGCCCAGTACATGACCTTATGGGACTTTCCTACTTGGCAGTAC
ATCTACGTATTAGTCATCGCTATTACCATGGTGATGCGGTTTTGGCAGTACATCAATGGGCGTGGATAGC
GGTTTGACTCACGGGGATTTCCAAGTCTCCACCCCATTGACGTCAATGGGAGTTTGTTTTGGCACCAAAA
TCAACGGGACTTTCCAAAATGTCGTAACAACTCCGCCCCATTGACGCAAATGGGCGGTAGGCGTGTACGG
TGGGAGGTCTATATAAGCAGAGCTCTCCCTATCAGTGATAGAGATCTCCCTATCAGTGATAGAGATCGTC
GACGAGCTCGTTTAGTGAACCGTCAGATCGCCTGGAGACGCCATCCACGCTGTTTTGACCTCCATAGAAG
ACACCGGGACCGATCCAGCCTCCGGACTCTAGCGTTTAAACTTAAGCTTGGTACCGAGCTCGGATCCACT
AGTCCAGTGTGGTGGAATTCTGCAGATATCCAGCACAGTGGCGGCCGCGCCACCATGGTGAGCAAGGGCG
AGGAGCTGTTCACCGGGGTGGTGCCCATCCTGGTCGAGCTGGACGGCGACGTAAACGGCCACAAGTTCAG
CGTGTCCGGCGAGGGCGAGGGCGATGCCACCTACGGCAAGCTGACCCTGAAGTTCATCTGCACCACCGGC
AAGCTGCCCGTGCCCTGGCCCACCCTCGTGACCACCCTGACCTACGGCGTGCAGTGCTTCAGCCGCTACC
CCGACCACATGAAGCAGCACGACTTCTTCAAGTCCGCCATGCCCGAAGGCTACGTCCAGGAGCGCACCAT
CTTCTTCAAGGACGACGGCAACTACAAGACCCGCGCCGAGGTGAAGTTCGAGGGCGACACCCTGGTGAAC
CGCATCGAGCTGAAGGGCATCGACTTCAAGGAGGACGGCAACATCCTGGGGCACAAGCTGGAGTACAACT
ACAACAGCCACAACGTCTATATCATGGCCGACAAGCAGAAGAACGGCATCAAGGTGAACTTCAAGATCCG
CCACAACATCGAGGACGGCAGCGTGCAGCTCGCCGACCACTACCAGCAGAACACCCCCATCGGCGACGGC
CCCGTGCTGCTGCCCGACAACCACTACCTGAGCACCCAGTCCGCCCTGAGCAAAGACCCCAACGAGAAGC
GCGATCACATGGTCCTGCTGGAGTTCGTGACCGCCGCCGGGATCACTCTCGGCATGGACGAGCTGTACAA
GGGATCCCCCGGGCTGCAGGAATTCAGGAACGGGGAGGCCATCTGCAGCGCCCTGCCCACCATTCCCTAC
CACAAACTCGCCGACCTGCGCTACCTGAGCCGCGGCGCCTCTGGCACTGTGTCGTCCGCCCGCCACGCAG
ACTGGCGCGTCCAGGTGGCCGTGAAGCACCTGCACATCCACACTCCGCTGCTCGACAGTGAAAGAAAGGA
TGTCTTAAGAGAAGCTGAAATTTTACACAAAGCTAGATTTAGTTACATTCTTCCAATTTTGGGAATTTGC
AATGAGCCTGAATTTTTGGGAATAGTTACTGAATACATGCCAAATGGATCATTAAATGAACTCCTACATA
GGAAAACTGAATATCCTGATGTTGCTTGGCCATTGAGATTTCGCATCCTGCATGAAATTGCCCTTGGTGT
AAATTACCTGCACAATATGACTCCTCCTTTACTTCATCATGACTTGAAGACTCAGAATATCTTATTGGAC
AATGAATTTCATGTTAAGATTGCAGATTTTGGTTTATCAAAGTGGCGCATGATGTCCCTCTCACAGTCAC
GAAGTAGCAAATCTGCACCAGAAGGAGGGACAATTATCTATATGCCACCTGAAAACTATGAACCTGGACA
AAAATCAAGGGCCAGTATCAGACACGATATATATAGCTATGCAGTTATCACATGGGAAGTGTTATCCAGA
AAACAGCCTTTTGAAGATGTCACCAATCCTTTGCAGATAATGTATAGTGTGTCACAAGGACATCGACCTG
TTATTAATGAAGAAAGTTTGCCATATGATATACCTCACCGAGCACGTATGATCTCTCTAATAGAAAGTGG
ATGGGCACAAAATCCAGATGAAAGACCATCTTTCTTAAAATGTTTAATAGAACTTGAACCAGTTTTGAGA
ACATTTGAAGAGATAACTTTTCTTGAAGCTGTTATTCAGCTAAAGAAAACAAAGTTACAGAGTGTTTCAA
GTGCCATTCACCTATGTGACAAGAAGAAAATGGAATTATCTCTGAACATACCTGTAAATCATGGTCCACA
AGAGGAATCATGTGGATCCTCTCAGCTCCATGAAAATAGTGGTTCTCCTGAAACTTCAAGGTCCCTGCCA
GCTCCTCAAGACAATGATTTTTTATCTAGAAAAGCTCAAGACTGTTATTTTATGAAGCTGCATCACTGTC
CTGGAAATCACAGTTGGGATAGCACCATTTCTGGATCTCAAAGGGCTGCATTCTGTGATCACAGAACCAC
TCCATGCTCTTCAGCAATAATAAATCCACTCTCAACTGCAGGAAACTCAGAACGTCTGCAGCCTGGTATA
GCCCAGCAGTGGATCCAGAGCAAAAGGGAAGACATTGTGAACCAAATGACAGAAGCCTGCCTTAACCAGT
CGCTAGATGCCCTTCTGTCCAGGGACTTGATCATGAAAGAGGACTATGAACTTGTTAGTACCAAGCCTAC
AAGGACCTCAAAAGTCAGACAATTACTAGACACTACTGACATCCAAGGAGAAGAATTTGCCAAAGTTATA
GTACAAAAATTGAAAGATAACAAACAAATGGGTCTTCAGCCTTACCCGGAAATACTTGTGGTTTCTAGAT
CACCATCTTTAAATTTACTTCAAAATAGAAGCATGTAAGTGACTGCTCGAGTCTAGAGGGCCCGTTTAAA
CCCGCTGATCAGCCTCGACTGTGCCTTCTAGTTGCCAGCCATCTGTTGTTTGCCCCTCCCCCGTGCCTTC
CTTGACCCTGGAAGGTGCCACTCCCACTGTCCTTTCCTAATAAAATGAGGAAATTGCATCGCATTGTCTG
AGTAGGTGTCATTCTATTCTGGGGGGTGGGGTGGGGCAGGACAGCAAGGGGGAGGATTGGGAAGACAATA
GCAGGCATGCTGGGGATGCGGTGGGCTCTATGGCTTCTGAGGCGGAAAGAACCAGCTGGGGCTCTAGGGG
GTATCCCC
[124 nt withheld, positions 3509-3632]
C
[91 nt withheld, positions 3634-3724]
AGGGTGATGGTTCACGTACCTAGAAGTTCCTATTCCGAAGTTCCTATTCTCTAGAAAGTATAGGAACTTC
CTTGGCCAAAAAGCCTGAACTCACCGCGACGTCTGTCGAGAAGTTTCTGATCGAAAAGTTCGACAGCGTC
TCCGACCTGATGCAGCTCTCGGAGGGCGAAGAATCTCGTGCTTTCAGCTTCGATGTAGGAGGGCGTGGAT
ATGTCCTGCGGGTAAATAGCTGCGCCGATGGTTTCTACAAAGATCGTTATGTTTATCGGCACTTTGCATC
GGCCGCGCTCCCGATTCCGGAAGTGCTTGACATTGGGGAATTCAGCGAGAGCCTGACCTATTGCATCTCC
CGCCGTGCACAGGGTGTCACGTTGCAAGACCTGCCTGAAACCGAACTGCCCGCTGTTCTGCAGCCGGTCG
CGGAGGCCATGGATGCGATCGCTGCGGCCGATCTTAGCCAGACGAGCGGGTTCGGCCCATTCGGACCGCA
AGGAATCGGTCAATACACTACATGGCGTGATTTCATATGCGCGATTGCTGATCCCCATGTGTATCACTGG
CAAACTGTGATGGACGACACCGTCAGTGCGTCCGTCGCGCAGGCTCTCGATGAGCTGATGCTTTGGGCCG
AGGACTGCCCCGAAGTCCGGCACCTCGTGCACGCGGATTTCGGCTCCAACAATGTCCTGACGGACAATGG
CCGCATAACAGCGGTCATTGACTGGAGCGAGGCGATGTTCGGGGATTCCCAATACGAGGTCGCCAACATC
TTCTTCTGGAGGCCGTGGTTGGCTTGTATGGAGCAGCAGACGCGCTACTTCGAGCGGAGGCATCCGGAGC
TTGCAGGATCGCCGCGGCTCCGGGCGTATATGCTCCGCATTGGTCTTGACCAACTCTATCAGAGCTTGGT
TGACGGCAATTTCGATGATGCAGCTTGGGCGCAGGGTCGATGCGACGCAATCGTCCGATCCGGAGCCGGG
ACTGTCGGGCGTACACAAATCGCCCGCAGAAGCGCGGCCGTCTGGACCGATGGCTGTGTAGAAGTACTCG
CCGATAGTGGAAACCGACGCCCCAGCACTCGTCCGAGGGCAAAGGAATAGCACGTACTACGAGATTTCGA
TTCCACCGCCGCCTTCTATGAAAGGTTGGGCTTCGGAATCGTTTTCCGGGACGCCGGCTGGATGATCCTC
CAGCGCGGGGATCTCATGCTGGAGTTCTTCGCCCACCCCAACTTGTTTATTGCAGCTTATAATGGTTACA
AATAAAGCAATAGCATCACAAATTTCACAAATAAAGCATTTTTTTCACTGCATTCTAGTTGTGGTTTGTC
CAAACTCATCAATGTATCTTATCATGTCTGTATACCGTCGACCTCTAGCTAGAGCTTGGCGTAATCATGG
TCATAGCTGTTTCCTGTGTGAAATTGTTATCCGCTCACAATTCCACACAACATACGAGCCGGAAGCATAA
AGTGTAAAGCCTGGGGTGCCTAATGAGTGAGCTAACTCACATTAATTGCGTTGCGCTCACTGCCCGCTTT
CCAGTCGGGAAACCTGTCGTGCCAGCTGCATTAATGAATCGGCCAACGCGCGGGGAGAGGCGGTTTGCGT
ATTGGGCGCTCTTCCGCTTCCTCGCTCACTGACTCGCTGCGCTCGGTCGTTCGGCTGCGGCGAGCGGTAT
CAGCTCACTCAAAGGCGGTAATACGGTTATCCACAGAATCAGGGGATAACGCAGGAAAGAACATGTGAGC
AAAAGGCCAGCAAAAGGCCAGGAACCGTAAAAAGGCCGCGTTGCTGGCGTTTTTCCATAGGCTCCGCCCC
CCTGACGAGCATCACAAAAATCGACGCTCAAGTCAGAGGTGGCGAAACCCGACAGGACTATAAAGATACC
AGGCGTTTCCCCCTGGAAGCTCCCTCGTGCGCTCTCCTGTTCCGACCCTGCCGCTTACCGGATACCTGTC
CGCCTTTCTCCCTTCGGGAAGCGTGGCGCTTTCTCATAGCTCACGCTGTAGGTATCTCAGTTCGGTGTAG
GTCGTTCGCTCCAAGCTGGGCTGTGTGCACGAACCCCCCGTTCAGCCCGACCGCTGCGCCTTATCCGGTA
ACTATCGTCTTGAGTCCAACCCGGTAAGACACGACTTATCGCCACTGGCAGCAGCCACTGGTAACAGGAT
TAGCAGAGCGAGGTATGTAGGCGGTGCTACAGAGTTCTTGAAGTGGTGGCCTAACTACGGCTACACTAGA
AGAACAGTATTTGGTATCTGCGCTCTGCTGAAGCCAGTTACCTTCGGAAAAAGAGTTGGTAGCTCTTGAT
CCGGCAAACAAACCACCGCTGGTAGCGGTGGTTTTTTTGTTTGCAAGCAGCAGATTACGCGCAGAAAAAA
AGGATCTCAAGAAGATCCTTTGATCTTTTCTACGGGGTCTGACGCTCAGTGGAACGAAAACTCACGTTAA
GGGATTTTGGTCATGAGATTATCAAAAAGGATCTTCACCTAGATCCTTTTAAATTAAAAATGAAGTTTTA
AATCAATCTAAAGTATATATGAGTAAACTTGGTCTGACAGTTACCAATGCTTAATCAGTGAGGCACCTAT
CTCAGCGATCTGTCTATTTCGTTCATCCATAGTTGCCTGACTCCCCGTCGTGTAGATAACTACGATACGG
GAGGGCTTACCATCTGGCCCCAGTGCTGCAATGATACCGCGAGACCCACGCTCACCGGCTCCAGATTTAT
CAGCAATAAACCAGCCAGCCGGAAGGGCCGAGCGCAGAAGTGGTCCTGCAACTTTATCCGCCTCCATCCA
GTCTATTAATTGTTGCCGGGAAGCTAGAGTAAGTAGTTCGCCAGTTAATAGTTTGCGCAACGTTGTTGCC
ATTGCTACAGGCATCGTGGTGTCACGCTCGTCGTTTGGTATGGCTTCATTCAGCTCCGGTTCCCAACGAT
CAAGGCGAGTTACATGATCCCCCATGTTGTGCAAAAAAGCGGTTAGCTCCTTCGGTCCTCCGATCGTTGT
CAGAAGTAAGTTGGCCGCAGTGTTATCACTCATGGTTATGGCAGCACTGCATAATTCTCTTACTGTCATG
CCATCCGTAAGATGCTTTTCTGTGACTGGTGAGTACTCAACCAAGTCATTCTGAGAATAGTGTATGCGGC
GACCGAGTTGCTCTTGCCCGGCGTCAATACGGGATAATACCGCGCCACATAGCAGAACTTTAAAAGTGCT
CATCATTGGAAAACGTTCTTCGGGGCGAAAACTCTCAAGGATCTTACCGCTGTTGAGATCCAGTTCGATG
TAACCCACTCGTGCACCCAACTGATCTTCAGCATCTTTTACTTTCACCAGCGTTTCTGGGTGAGCAAAAA
CAGGAAGGCAAAATGCCGCAAAAAAGGGAATAAGGGCGACACGGAAATGTTGAATACTCATACTCTTCCT
TTTTCAATATTATTGAAGCATTTATCAGGGTTATTGTCTCATGAGCGGATACATATTTGAATGTATTTAG
AAAAATAAACAAATAGGGGTTCCGCGCACATTTCCCCGAAAAGTGCCACCTGACGTCGACGGATCGGGAG
ATCTCCCGATCCCCTATGGTGCACTCTCAGTACAATCTGCTCTGATGCCGCATAGTTAAGCCAGTATCTG
CTCCCTGCTTGTGTGTTGGAGGTCGCTGAGTAGTGCGCGAGCAAAATTTAAGCTACAACAAGGCAAGGCT
TGACCGACAATTGCATGAAGAATCTGCTTAGGGTTAGGCGTTTTGCGCTGCTTCGCGATGTACGGGCCAG
ATATACGCGTT
